>Addgene plasmid #153765 | pGBW-m4252947 | addgene full sequence | sequence record 301663 | Ginkgo NGS Result
GGCTACACTCGATCAGCAGTTAGATAATAAAATCGCTATCCATCGAAGATGGATGTGTGTTGGTTTTTTG
TGTGTGTAACGCAACGATTGATAGCATAACCCCTTGGGGCCTCTAAACGGGTCTTGAGGGGTTTTTTGAA
TTGAGAGGTAGCTGAAGCTGCTGTTATGACCACTAGAGGGAAGAAGATACCTGTGGAGCTAATGGTCCAA
GATGTCGGGAGCCGCGATCGCTGCCAAAAAGGTAAGCTGACGATAGCTGACGAGATTCGATGCCCGACGA
GCAAATGAGCGCCACGGCTGTTCGCGTAAGCTCGAAACGACGGAGATTCGATAGAGCCAGAGTCGAGTTT
AAACGATTCGGGATCTTAAGGATAAATTTCTGGTAAGGAGGACACGTATGGAAGTGGGCAAGTTGGGGAA
GCCGTATCCGTTGCTGAATCTGGCATATGTGGGAGTATAAGACGCGCAGCGTCGCATCAGGCATTTTTTT
CTGCGCCAATGCACCTAGAATCGGTTACCAATGCTTAATCAGTGAGGCACCTATCTCAGCGATCTGTCTA
TTTCGTTCATCCATAGTTGCCTGACTCCCCGTCGTGTAGATAACTACGATACGGGAGGGCTTACCATCTG
GCCCCAGTGCTGCAATGATACCGCGAGACCCACGCTCACCGGCTCCAGATTTATCAGCAATAAACCAGCC
AGCCGGAAGGGCCGAGCGCAGAAGTGGTCCTGCAACTTTATCCGCCTCCATCCAGTCTATCAACTGTTGC
CGGGAAGCTAGAGTAAGTAGTTCGCCAGTTAATAGTTTACGCAAGGTTGTTGCCATTGCTACAGGCATCG
TGGTGTCACGCTCGTCGTTTGGTATGGCTTCATTCAGCTCCGGTTCCCAACGATCAAGGCGAGTTACATG
ATCCCCCATGTTGTGCAAAAAAGCGGTTAGCTCCTTCGGTCCTCCAATCGTTGTCAGAAGTAAGTTGGCC
GCAGTGTTATCACTCATGGTTATGGCAGCACTGCATAATTCTCTTACTGTCATGCCATCCGTAAGATGCT
TTTCTGTGACTGGTGAATACTCAACCAAGTCATTCTGAGAATAGTGTATGCGGCGACCGAGTTGCTCTTG
CCCGGCGTCAATACGGGATAATACCGCGCCACATAGCAGAACTTTAAAAGTGCTCATCATTGGAAAGCGT
TCTTCGGGGCGAAAACTCTCAAGGATCTTACCGCTGTTGAGATCCAGTTCGATGTAACCCACTCGCGCAC
CCAACTGATCTTCAGCATCTTTTACTTTCACCAGCGTTTCTGGGTGAGCAAAAACAGGAAGGCAAAATGC
CGCAAAAAAGGGAATAAGGGCGACACGGAAATGTTGAATACTCATGCGAAAGCCTCCTGCTGATCCTGTC
TCTTGATAGATGTTTGCAAAAGCTAGGACTCGATTATACGTTGACCGATCAGACTATCAATATCTAGGTT
TAAACAGATCGGTACGCTGCCGTGACCAGGCTTGAGTACAATATCTGACGATTGGACTTCCTGGGTCCCA
AGCTGGATTCCGACTGGCTGACTGCCAAGCAACGATATGGATCGTCGAGACTCGCACTGAGAGGATCGTT
CTCGGTACACCAGGCGCGCCTAGCGTTACACACACAAAAAACCAACACACATCCATCTTCGATGGATAGC
GATTTTATTATCTAAGACTAGGCTTACATACTAGCTTATTCCTTTGCCCTCGGACGAGTGCTGGGGCGTC
GGTTTCCACTATCGGCGAGTACTTCTACACAGCCATCGGTCCAGACGGCGGCGCTTCTGCGGGCGATTTG
TGTACGCCCGACAGTCCCGGCTCCGGATCGGACGATTGCGTCGCATCGACCCTGCGCCCAAGCTGCATCA
TCGAAATTGCCGTCAACCAAGCTCTGATAGAGTTGGTCAAGACCAATGCGGAGCATATACGCCCGGAGCC
GGGGCGATCCTGCAAGCTCCGGATGCCTCCGCTCGAAGTAGCGCGTCTGCTGCTCCATACAAGCCAACCA
CGGCCTCCAGAAGAAGATGTTGGCGACCTCGTATTGGGAATCCCCGAACATCGCCTCGCTCCAGTCAATG
ACCGCTGTTATGCGGCCATTGTCCGTCAGGACATTGTTGGAGCCGAAATCCGCGTGCACGAGGTGCCGGA
CTTCGGGGCAGTCCTCGGCCCAAAGCATCAGCTCATCGAGAGCCTGCGCGACGGACGCACTGACGGTGTC
GTCCATCACAGTTTGCCAGTGATACACATGGGGATCAGCAATCGCGCATATGAAATCACGCCATGTAGTG
TATTGACCGATTCCTTGCGGTCCGAATGGGCCGAACCCGCTCGTCTGGCTAAGATCGGCGGCAGCGATGG
CATCCATTGCCTCCGCGACCGGCTGCAGAACAGCGGGCAGTTCGGTTTCAGGCAGGTCTTGCAACGTGAC
ACCCTGTGCACGGCGGGAGATGCAATAGGTCAGGCTCTCGCTGAACTCCCCAATGTCAAGCACTTCCGGA
ATCGGGAGCGCGGCGGATGCAAAGTGCCGATAAACATAACGATCTTTGTAGAAACCATCGGCGCAGCTAT
TTACCCGCAGGACATATCCACGCCCTCCTACATCGAAGCTGAAAGCACGAGATTCTTCGCCCTCCGAGAG
CTGCATCAGGTCGGAGACGCTGTCGAACTTTTCGATCAGAAACTTCTCGACAGACGTCGCGGTGAGTTCA
GGCTTTTTACCCATGTTGTCTAACAAAAAAGCCAAAAACGGCCAGAATTTAGCGGACAATTTACAAGTCT
AACACTGAAAATTACATATTGACCCAAATGATTACATTTCAAAAGGTGCCTAAAAAACTTCACAAAACAC
ACTCGCCAACCCCGAGCGCATAGTTCAAAACCGGAGCTTCAGCTACTTAAGAAGATAGGTACATAAAACC
GACCAAAGAAACTGACGCCTCACTTATCCCTCCCCTCACCAGAGGTCCGGCGCCTGTCGATTCAGGAGAG
CCTACCCTAGGCCCGAACCCTGCGTCCTGCGACGGAGAAAAGCCTACCGCACACCTACCGGCTGGTGGCC
CCACCCTGCATTATAAGCCAACAGAACGGGTGACGTCACGACACGACGAGGGCGCGCGCTCCCAAAGGTA
CGGGTGCACTGCCCAACGGCACCGCCATAACTGCCGCCCCCGCAACAGACGACAAACCGAGTTCTCCAGT
CAGTGACAAACTTCACGTCAGGGTCCCCAGATGGTGCCCAGCCCATCTCACCCGAATAAGAGCTTTCCCG
CATTAGCGAAGGGCTCAAGACCTTGGGTTCTTGCCGCCCACCATGCCCCCCACCTTGTTTCAACGACCTC
ACAGCCCGCCTCACAAGCGTCTTCCATTCAAGACTCGGGAACAGCCGCCATTTTGCTGCGCTCCCCCCAA
CCCCCAGTTCAGGGCAACCTTGCTCGCGGACCCAGACTACAGCCCTTGGCGGTCTCTCCACACGCTTCCG
TCCCACCGAGCGGCCCGGCGGCCACGAAAGCCCCGGCCAGCCCAGCAGCCCGCTACTCACCAAGTGACGA
TCACAGCGATCCACAAACAAGAACCGCGACCCAAATCCCGGCTGCGACGGAACTAGCTGTGCCACACCCG
GCGCGTCCTTATATAATCATCGGCGTTCACCGCCCCACGGAGATCCCTCCGCAGAATCGCCGAGAAGGGA
CTACTTTTCCTCGCCTGTTCCGCTCTCTGGAAAGAAAACCAGTGCCCTAGAGTCACCCAAGTCCCGTCCT
AAAATGTCCTTCTGCTGATACTGGGGTTCTAAGGCCGAGTCTTATGAGCAGCGGGCCGCTGTCCTGAGCG
TCCGGGCGGAAGGATCAGGACGCTCCTGCGCCCTTCGTCTGACGTGGCAGCGCTCGCCGTGACGAGGGGG
GCGCCCGCGGGAGGCGCCAAAACCCGGCGCGGAGGCCAGGCGCGCCCCGATTTCGATATTCCTCGGATCT
CGGATAGATCGGGATTGAGGATGTAGGTTGAACTTCTCTCGGGTGATCCCGATCTCGGATATTCGGGATT
GGAGTAATACCTGGCGATAGGCGCTGCCAAGCAATAGCCAAGGCGCAAGGCCGGCCAAGAGACTTGCGAT
AGTTCGTTCGAGAGGTAGCCTGCAAGATGGATCGGACGAAAGGTTTGAAGATTTTCCGACGAGGGCCTTG
GAGAGTTCGGAAATTTAAATGCAACTATGGATGAACGAAATAGACAGATCGCTGAGATAGGTGCCTCACT
GATTAAGCATTGGTAACTGTCAGACCAAGTTTACTCATATATACTTTAGATTGATTTAAAACTTCATTTT
TAATTTAAAAGGATCTAGGTGAAGATCCTTTTTGATAATCTCATGACCAAAATCCCTTAACGTGAGTTTT
CGTTCCACTGAGCGTCAGACCCCGTAGAAAAGATCAAAGGATCTTCTTGAGATCCTTTTTTTCTGCGCGT
AATCTGCTGCTTGCAAACAAAAAAACCACCGCTACCAGCGGTGGTTTGTTTGCCGGATCAAGAGCTACCA
ACTCTTTTTCCGAAGGTAACTGGCTTCAGCAGAGCGCAGATACCAAATACTGTTCTTCTAGTGTAGCCGT
AGTTAGGCCACCACTTCAAGAACTCTGTAGCACCGCCTACATACCTCGCTCTGCTAATCCTGTTACCAGT
GGCTGCTGCCAGTGGCGATAAGTCGTGTCTTACCGGGTTGGACTCAAGACGATAGTTACCGGATAAGGCG
CAGCGGTCGGGCTGAACGGGGGGTTCGTGCACACAGCCCAGCTTGGAGCGAACGACCTACACCGAACTGA
GATACCTACAGCGTGAGCTATGAGAAAGCGCCACGCTTCCCGAAGGGAGAAAGGCGGACAGGTATCCGGT
AAGCGGCAGGGTCGGAACAGGAGAGCGCACGAGGGAGCTTCCAGGGGGAAACGCCTGGTATCTTTATAGT
CCTGTCGGGTTTCGCCACCTCTGACTTGAGCGTCGATTTTTGTGATGCTCGTCAGGGGGGCGGAGCCTAT
GGAAAAACGCCAGCAACGCGGCCTTTTTACGGTTCCTGGCCTTTTGCTGGCCTTTTGCTCACATGATTTA
AATGAAACTCGTAATCGGAGAACGGGTGCAATAGCAAGGACCAGATCGAACTTGACTGACGCAATTCTGA
GCGTAGTCGAAACCCAGACAAGTCGATCTCGCCAAGTAGCTGACTTGACTGGTTAATTAAGTTTCGATAG
CCCAAGGTAACCAATGAGATTAGGGAGGGAAGAAAGTTTGATGAACTACTTCTGACCCCTAGTGGTGTCC
AGAAAAGACCATTAAAGGAATGTCTTGATCGAAATCGAGAGATCGCCTGCAGGATAGCTGACGACCTTAA
GGATAAATTTCTGGTAAGGAGGACACGTATGGAAGTGGGCAAGTTGGGGAAGCCGTATCCGTTGCTGAAT
CTGGCATATGTGGGAGTATAAGACGCGCAGCGTCGCATCAGGCATTTTTTTCTGCGCCAATGCCGGTAGA
TAGCAATCCGGCCCGAGGGGCACAAAAAACCCCTCAAGACCCGTTTAGAGGCCCCAAGGGGTTATGCTAC
GATACCGATAGAGATGGGCCAATACCACATTTGTAGAGGTTTTACTTGCTTTAAAAAACCTCCCACACCT
CCCCCTGAACCTGAAACATAAAATGAATGCAATTGTTGTTGTTAACTTGTTTATTGCAGCTTATAATGGT
TACAAATAAAGCAATAGCATCACAAATTTCACAAATAAAGCATTTTTTTCACTGCATTCTAGTTGTGGTT
TGTCCAAACTCATCAATGTATCTTATCATGTCTGTGAGCTGAAGGTACGCTGTATCTCAGTCAGTCAAGC
TAGCAGAGGCCTGCGGATCCTTACGCATAATCTGGTACGTCATAGGGGTACGACTGAAAGTAAAGGTTTT
CGGCGTGACATGTCTCATTATGATCTTGTAACTCCAGACTGAACCAAAAAATGATTAGCATAATGAGCAC
CAGAAAAAGCAGGAAAGCCAAGAAGCACAGATAAAAGTCGATGAGCGATAGTTCTATCATGGTGGCGGCC
GCTGGCGGGTGTGTCGAGTGGATGGTAGGATCGACAAAGATCTGATCTGACGGTTCACTAAACCAGCTCT
GCTTATATAGACCTCCCACCGTACACGCCTACCGCCCATTTGCGTCAATGGGGCGGAGTTGTTACGACAT
TTTGGAAAGTCCCGTTGATTTTGGTGCCAAAACAAACTCCCATTGACGTCAATGGGGTGGAGACTTGGAA
ATCCCCGTGAGTCAAACCGCTATCCACGCCCATTGATGTACTGCCAAAACCGCATCAGCATGGTAATAGC
GATGACTAATACGTAGATGTACTGCCAAGTAGGAAAGTCCCATAAGGTCATGTACTGGGCATAATGCCAG
GCGGGCCATTTACCGTCATTGACGTCAATAGGGGGCGTACTTGGCATATGATACACTTGATGTACTGCCA
AGTGGGCAGTTTACCGTAAATACTCCACCCATTGACGTCAATGGAAAGTCCCTATTGGCGTTACTATGGG
AACATACGTCATTATTGACGTCAATGGGCGGGGGTCGTTGGGCGGTCAGCCAGGCGGGCCATTTACCGTA
AGTTATGTAACGCGGAACTCCATATATGGGCTATGAACTAATGACCCCGTAATTGATTACTAGATCT
Features (pLannotate 1.2.2; 19 found; start..end, strand, type, name):
     26..74      +  polyA_signal   poly(A) signal: synthetic polyadenylation signal
     92..138     +  terminator     T7 terminator: transcription terminator for bacteriophage T7 RNA polymerase
    143..214     -  misc_feature   5' β-globin insulator: insulator upstream of the human β-globin locus (Farrell et al., 2002)
    366..502     -  terminator     rrnG terminator: transcription terminator from the E. coli ribosomal RNA rrnG operon (Albrechtsen et al., 1991)
    515..1375    -  CDS            AmpR: β-lactamase; bla; confers resistance to ampicillin, carbenicillin, and related antibiotics
   1641..1689    -  polyA_signal   poly(A) signal: synthetic polyadenylation signal
   1717..2738    -  CDS            HygR (fragment): hygromycin B phosphotransferase confers resistance to hygromycin
   2748..3957    -  promoter       UbC promoter: human ubiquitin C promoter
   4221..4285    +  CDS            bla(M) (fragment): β-lactamase lacking the signal sequence; bla(M); allows cytosolic expression of β-lactamase
   4457..5045    +  rep_origin     ori: high-copy-number ColE1/pMB1/pBR322/pUC origin of replication
   5271..5342    -  misc_feature   3' β-globin insulator: insulator downstream of the human β-globin locus (Farrell et al., 2002)
   5387..5523    -  terminator     rrnG terminator: transcription terminator from the E. coli ribosomal RNA rrnG operon (Albrechtsen et al., 1991)
   5553..5599    -  terminator     T7 terminator: transcription terminator for bacteriophage T7 RNA polymerase
   5622..5691    +  CDS            large T antigen (fragment): large T antigen from SV40 (simian virus 40)
   5714..5835    +  polyA_signal   SV40 poly(A) signal: SV40 polyadenylation signal
   5952..6080    -  CDS            NS7B_SARS2: Experimental evidence at protein level: Swiss-Prot protein existence level 1. From Severe acute respiratory syndrome coronavirus 2 (2019-nCoV) (SARS-CoV-2).
   6155..6206    -  promoter       CMVd2 promoter: truncated human cytomegalovirus (CMV) immediate early promoter that yields moderately reduced expression relative to the full-length promoter
   6269..6286    +  promoter       CMV promoter (fragment): human cytomegalovirus (CMV) immediate early promoter
   6359..6662    -  enhancer       CMV enhancer: human cytomegalovirus immediate early enhancer
