[The description below was written by a language model from this plasmid's Addgene catalogue record and pLannotate feature annotations shown in this document.]
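Description:
pGBW-m4252947 is a mammalian expression plasmid carrying the wild-type SARS-CoV-2 ORF7b coding sequence, built on a pTwist_CMV_Hygro_6 backbone from which an AarI site was removed. It is maintained in E. coli through a high-copy ColE1/pUC-type origin and an ampicillin resistance gene (β-lactamase). For selection in mammalian cells it carries a hygromycin B phosphotransferase cassette driven by the human ubiquitin C promoter and closed by a synthetic polyadenylation signal, which allows stable lines to be established as well as transient transfection.

The payload is a short open reading frame annotated as the SARS-CoV-2 accessory protein ORF7b (NS7B), lying on the reverse strand of the sequenced record downstream of the CMV immediate-early enhancer and promoter elements, consistent with the catalogue's statement that CMV drives expression. The catalogue lists a C-terminal, backbone-encoded tag consisting of a TEV protease cleavage site followed by an HA epitope, which would permit immunodetection or affinity capture with optional tag removal. These tag elements are not called out individually in the feature table. An SV40 poly(A) signal lies near the insert but is annotated on the opposite strand, so the table does not make clear which polyadenylation element terminates the ORF7b transcript.

The backbone also contains several insulating elements: β-globin insulator sequences, rrnG and T7 transcription terminators and additional synthetic poly(A) signals, which flank the functional units and presumably limit read-through between them. Short fragments annotated as β-lactamase and SV40 large T antigen appear to be backbone remnants. The plasmid is suited to expressing tagged ORF7b in mammalian cells for studies of this viral protein.
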