Addgene plasmid #153765: pGBW-m4252947
Purpose: Mammalian expression plasmid for SARS-CoV-2 ORF7b
Depositing lab: Ginkgo Bioworks & Benjie Chen. Depositing organization: Ginkgo Bioworks.
Backbone
  Vector backbone: pTwist_CMV_Hygro_6 with AarI site removed
  Backbone size w/o insert (bp): 6525
  Vector type: Mammalian Expression
  Selectable markers: Hygromycin
Growth in bacteria
  Bacterial resistance: Ampicillin, 100 μg/mL
  Growth temperature: 37°C
  Growth strain: DH5alpha
  Copy number: High Copy
Gene/Insert
  Gene/Insert name: SARS-CoV-2 ORF7b
  Species: Severe acute respiratory syndrome coronavirus 2
  Insert size (bp): 125
  Mutation: wt
  Entrez Gene: ORF7b (a.k.a. GU280_gp08)
  Promoter: CMV
  Tag / fusion protein: Cleavable TEV;HA (C terminal on backbone)
  Cloning method: Unknown
Resource information
  A portion of this plasmid was derived from a plasmid made by: GinkgoBioworks
Depositor comments: NCBI reference sequence: 43740574
How to cite: pGBW-m4252947 was a gift from Ginkgo Bioworks & Benjie Chen (Addgene plasmid # 153765 ; http://n2t.net/addgene:153765 ; RRID:Addgene_153765)
